Addgene plasmid #195969: 459 p3E-2A-nlsEGFPpA
Purpose: Gateway p3E 2A fluorophore
Depositing lab: Kristen Kwan & Christian Mosimann. Depositing organization: University of Utah. Publication: Next-generation plasmids for transgenesis in zebrafish and beyond. Kemmler CL, Moran HR, Murray BF, Scoresby A, Klem JR, Eckert RL, Lepovsky E, Bertho S, Nieuwenhuize S, Burger S, D'Agati G, Betz C, Puller AC, Felker A, Ditrychova K, Botschi S, Affolter M, Rohner N, Lovely CB, Kwan KM, Burger A, Mosimann C. Development. 2023 Mar 28:dev.201531. doi: 10.1242/dev.201531. PubMed 36975217.
Backbone
  Vector backbone: p3E
  Vector type: Other
Growth in bacteria
  Bacterial resistance: Kanamycin, 50 μg/mL
  Growth temperature: 37°C
  Growth strain: DH5alpha
  Copy number: High Copy
Gene/Insert
  Gene/Insert name: 2A-nlsEGFP (nuclear)
  Species: Other
  Cloning method: Restriction Enzyme; 5′ cloning site Unknown (unknown if destroyed)
Terms and licenses: Academic/Nonprofit Terms; Industry Terms: Not Available to Industry
Depositor comments: Please visit https://www.biorxiv.org/content/10.1101/2022.12.13.520107v1.article-info for bioRxiv preprint.
How to cite: 459 p3E-2A-nlsEGFPpA was a gift from Kristen Kwan & Christian Mosimann (Addgene plasmid # 195969 ; http://n2t.net/addgene:195969 ; RRID:Addgene_195969)
