[The description below was written by a language model from this plasmid's Addgene catalogue record and pLannotate feature annotations shown in this document.]
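Description:
459 p3E-2A-nlsEGFPpA is a Gateway 3′ entry clone (p3E backbone) from a toolkit of plasmids for transgenesis in zebrafish and other models. It is a small (about 3.7 kb) bacterial plasmid propagated at high copy in E. coli through a ColE1/pUC-type origin and selected with kanamycin via an aminoglycoside phosphotransferase gene. rrnB T1 and T2 terminators lie upstream of the cloning region, as is typical of entry-vector backbones to insulate the insert from read-through transcription. Short lacI, lacZα and T7 promoter fragments are backbone remnants with no evident role.

The payload sits between Gateway recombination sites: the annotation identifies an attR2 site on one side and attB3/attL-type sequence on the other, consistent with the attR2–attL3 configuration of a 3′ entry element for multisite LR recombination, although the automated calls for the second site are only partial matches. The cassette begins with a porcine teschovirus P2A peptide, followed by EGFP and an SV40 polyadenylation signal. The insert name indicates a nuclear localisation signal on EGFP. This is not annotated separately, but there is an unannotated gap between P2A and EGFP where it may reside. The cassette has no promoter of its own.

In use, the plasmid is combined with a 5′ entry clone supplying a promoter or enhancer, a middle entry clone carrying a stop-less coding sequence, and a destination vector. In the assembled transgene, ribosomal skipping at the 2A sequence releases nuclear EGFP as a separate protein from the upstream gene product, marking expressing cells without making a permanent fusion.
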