Features (pLannotate 1.2.2; 14 found; start..end, strand, type, name):
     88..211     -  protein_bind   attR2: mutant version of attR; recombination site for the Gateway® LR reaction LR Clonase™
    223..279     +  CDS            P2A: 2A peptide from porcine teschovirus-1 polyprotein Eukaryotic ribosomes fail to insert a peptide bond between the Gly and Pro residues, yielding separate polypeptides.
    352..1071    +  CDS            EGFP: the original enhanced GFP (Yang et al., 1996) mammalian codon-optimized
   1087..1104    -  promoter       T7 promoter (fragment): promoter for bacteriophage T7 RNA polymerase
   1109..1243    -  polyA_signal   SV40 poly(A) signal: SV40 polyadenylation signal
   1306..1326    -  protein_bind   attB3: mutant version of attB; core recombination site for the Gateway® BP reaction BP Clonase™
   1317..1402    -  protein_bind   attL1 (fragment): mutant version of attL; recombination site for the Gateway® LR reaction LR Clonase™
   1439..1457    -  promoter       T7 promoter: promoter for bacteriophage T7 RNA polymerase
   1591..2400    +  CDS            KanR: aminoglycoside phosphotransferase; aph(3')-Ia; confers resistance to kanamycin in bacteria or G418 (Geneticin®) in eukaryotes
   2547..3135    +  rep_origin     ori: high-copy-number ColE1/pMB1/pBR322/pUC origin of replication
   3318..3410    +  CDS            lacI (fragment): lac repressor; lacI; The lac repressor binds to the lac operator to inhibit transcription in E. coli. This inhibition can be relieved by adding lactose or isopropyl-β-D-thiogalactopyranoside (IPTG).
   3465..3492    -  terminator     rrnB T2 terminator: transcription terminator T2 from the E. coli rrnB gene
   3624..3667    +  terminator     rrnB T1 terminator: Escherichia coli rrnB; transcription terminator T1 from the E. coli rrnB gene
   3714..17      -  CDS            lacZα (fragment) (across the origin): LacZα fragment of β-galactosidase; lacZ fragment
>Addgene plasmid #195969 | 459 p3E-2A-nlsEGFPpA | addgene full sequence | sequence record 385063 | Addgene NGS Result
GTAAAACGACGGCCAGTCTTAAGCTCGGGCCCTGCAGCTCTAGAGCTCGAATTCTACAGGTCACTAATAC
CATCTAAGTAGTTGGTTCATAGTGACTGCATATGTTGTGTTTTACAGTATTATGTAGTCTGTTTTTTATG
CAAAATCTAATTTAATATATTGATATTTATATCATTTTACGTTTCTCGTTCAACTTTCTTGTACAAAGTG
GGGGGATCCGGAGCCACGAACTTCTCTCTGTTAAAGCAAGCAGGAGACGTGGAAGAAAACCCCGGTCCTA
TGGCTCCAAAGAAGAAGCGTAAGGTAAATCGATCGAATTCAAGGCCTCTCGAGCCTCTAGAAGGTGGCGG
AATGGTGAGCAAGGGCGAGGAGCTGTTCACCGGGGTGGTGCCCATCCTGGTCGAGCTGGACGGCGACGTA
AACGGCCACAAGTTCAGCGTGTCCGGCGAGGGCGAGGGCGATGCCACCTACGGCAAGCTGACCCTGAAGT
TCATCTGCACCACCGGCAAGCTGCCCGTGCCCTGGCCCACCCTCGTGACCACCCTGACCTACGGCGTGCA
GTGCTTCAGCCGCTACCCCGACCACATGAAGCAGCACGACTTCTTCAAGTCCGCCATGCCCGAAGGCTAC
GTCCAGGAGCGCACCATCTTCTTCAAGGACGACGGCAACTACAAGACCCGCGCCGAGGTGAAGTTCGAGG
GCGACACCCTGGTGAACCGCATCGAGCTGAAGGGCATCGACTTCAAGGAGGACGGCAACATCCTGGGGCA
CAAGCTGGAGTACAACTACAACAGCCACAACGTCTATATCATGGCCGACAAGCAGAAGAACGGCATCAAG
GTGAACTTCAAGATCCGCCACAACATCGAGGACGGCAGCGTGCAGCTCGCCGACCACTACCAGCAGAACA
CCCCCATCGGCGACGGCCCCGTGCTGCTGCCCGACAACCACTACCTGAGCACCCAGTCCGCCCTGAGCAA
AGACCCCAACGAGAAGCGCGATCACATGGTCCTGCTGGAGTTCGTGACCGCCGCCGGGATCACTCTCGGC
ATGGACGAGCTGTACAAGTAAGGCGCGCCTCTAGAACTATAGTGAGTCGTATTACGTAGATCCAGACATG
ATAAGATACATTGATGAGTTTGGACAAACCACAACTAGAATGCAGTGAAAAAAATGCTTTATTTGTGAAA
TTTGTGATGCTATTGCTTTATTTGTAACCATTATAAGCTGCAATAAACAAGTTAACAACAACAATTGCAT
TCATTTTATGTTTCAGGTTCAGGGGGAGGTGTGGGAGGTTTTTTCCAACTTTATTATACAAAGTTGGCAT
TATAAAAAAGCATTGCTTATCAATTTGTTGCAACGAACAGGTCACTATCAGTCAAAATAAAATCATTATT
TGGAGCTCCATGGTAGCGTTAACGCGGCCGCGATATCCCCTATAGTGAGTCGTATTACATGGTCATAGCT
GTTTCCTGGCAGCTCTGGCCCGTGTCTCAAAATCTCTGATGTTACATTGCACAAGATAAAAATATATCAT
CATGAACAATAAAACTGTCTGCTTACATAAACAGTAATACAAGGGGTGTTATGAGCCATATTCAACGGGA
AACGTCGAGGCCGCGATTAAATTCCAACATGGATGCTGATTTATATGGGTATAAATGGGCTCGCGATAAT
GTCGGGCAATCAGGTGCGACAATCTATCGCTTGTATGGGAAGCCCGATGCGCCAGAGTTGTTTCTGAAAC
ATGGCAAAGGTAGCGTTGCCAATGATGTTACAGATGAGATGGTCAGACTAAACTGGCTGACGGAATTTAT
GCCTCTTCCGACCATCAAGCATTTTATCCGTACTCCTGATGATGCATGGTTACTCACCACTGCGATCCCC
GGAAAAACAGCATTCCAGGTATTAGAAGAATATCCTGATTCAGGTGAAAATATTGTTGATGCGCTGGCAG
TGTTCCTGCGCCGGTTGCATTCGATTCCTGTTTGTAATTGTCCTTTTAACAGCGATCGCGTATTTCGTCT
CGCTCAGGCGCAATCACGAATGAATAACGGTTTGGTTGATGCGAGTGATTTTGATGACGAGCGTAATGGC
TGGCCTGTTGAACAAGTCTGGAAAGAAATGCATAAACTTTTGCCATTCTCACCGGATTCAGTCGTCACTC
ATGGTGATTTCTCACTTGATAACCTTATTTTTGACGAGGGGAAATTAATAGGTTGTATTGATGTTGGACG
AGTCGGAATCGCAGACCGATACCAGGATCTTGCCATCCTATGGAACTGCCTCGGTGAGTTTTCTCCTTCA
TTACAGAAACGGCTTTTTCAAAAATATGGTATTGATAATCCTGATATGAATAAATTGCAGTTTCATTTGA
TGCTCGATGAGTTTTTCTAATCAGAATTGGTTAATTGGTTGTAACACTGGCAGAGCATTACGCTGACTTG
ACGGGACGGCGCAAGCTCATGACCAAAATCCCTTAACGTGAGTTACGCGTCGTTCCACTGAGCGTCAGAC
CCCGTAGAAAAGATCAAAGGATCTTCTTGAGATCCTTTTTTTCTGCGCGTAATCTGCTGCTTGCAAACAA
AAAAACCACCGCTACCAGCGGTGGTTTGTTTGCCGGATCAAGAGCTACCAACTCTTTTTCCGAAGGTAAC
TGGCTTCAGCAGAGCGCAGATACCAAATACTGTTCTTCTAGTGTAGCCGTAGTTAGGCCACCACTTCAAG
AACTCTGTAGCACCGCCTACATACCTCGCTCTGCTAATCCTGTTACCAGTGGCTGCTGCCAGTGGCGATA
AGTCGTGTCTTACCGGGTTGGACTCAAGACGATAGTTACCGGATAAGGCGCAGCGGTCGGGCTGAACGGG
GGGTTCGTGCACACAGCCCAGCTTGGAGCGAACGACCTACACCGAACTGAGATACCTACAGCGTGAGCTA
TGAGAAAGCGCCACGCTTCCCGAAGGGAGAAAGGCGGACAGGTATCCGGTAAGCGGCAGGGTCGGAACAG
GAGAGCGCACGAGGGAGCTTCCAGGGGGAAACGCCTGGTATCTTTATAGTCCTGTCGGGTTTCGCCACCT
CTGACTTGAGCGTCGATTTTTGTGATGCTCGTCAGGGGGGCGGAGCCTATGGAAAAACGCCAGCAACGCG
GCCTTTTTACGGTTCCTGGCCTTTTGCTGGCCTTTTGCTCACATGTTCTTTCCTGCGTTATCCCCTGATT
CTGTGGATAACCGTATTACCGCCTTTGAGTGAGCTGATACCGCTCGCCGCAGCCGAACGACCGAGCGCAG
CGAGTCAGTGAGCGAGGAAGCGGAAGAGCGCCCAATACGCAAACCGCCTCTCCCCGCGCGTTGGCCGATT
CATTAATGCAGCTGGCACGACAGGTTTCCCGACTGGAAAGCGGGCAGTGAGCGCAACGCAATTAATACGC
GTACCGCTAGCCAGGAAGAGTTTGTAGAAACGCAAAAAGGCCATCCGTCAGGATGGCCTTCTGCTTAGTT
TGATGCCTGGCAGTTTATGGCGGGCGTCCTGCCCGCCACCCTCCGGGCCGTTGCTTCACAACGTTCAAAT
CCGCTCCCGGCGGATTTGTCCTACTCAGGAGAGCGTTCACCGACAAACAACAGATAAAACGAAAGGCCCA
GTCTTCCGACTGAGCCTTTCGTTTTATTTGATGCCTGGCAGTTCCCTACTCTCGCGTTAACGCTAGCATG
GATGTTTTCCCAGTCACGACGTT
